Addgene plasmid #238748: NanoLuc-beta-Catenin Vector
Purpose: Express NanoLuc-beta-Catenin Fusion Protein in Mammalian Cells under a CMV promoter
Depositing lab: Promega Corporation.
Backbone
  Vector backbone: pFN224C NanoLuc(R) CMV-Neo BiBRET-Balanced Vector
  Vector type: Mammalian Expression
  Selectable markers: Neomycin
Growth in bacteria
  Bacterial resistance: Chloramphenicol, 25 μg/mL
  Growth temperature: 37°C
  Growth strain: DH5alpha
  Copy number: High Copy
Gene/Insert
  Gene/Insert name: Beta catenin
  Species: H. sapiens (human)
  Mutation: None
  Entrez Gene: CTNNB1 (a.k.a. CTNNB, EVR7, MRD19, NEDSDV, armadillo)
  Promoter: CMV
  Tag / fusion protein: NanoLuc (R) (N terminal on backbone)
  Cloning method: Other
Terms and licenses: Academic/Nonprofit Terms; Industry Terms
How to cite: NanoLuc-beta-Catenin Vector was a gift from Promega Corporation (Addgene plasmid # 238748 ; http://n2t.net/addgene:238748 ; RRID:Addgene_238748)
