[The description below was written by a language model from this plasmid's Addgene catalogue record and pLannotate feature annotations shown in this document.]
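Description:
NanoLuc-beta-Catenin Vector is a mammalian expression plasmid built on the pFN224C NanoLuc CMV-Neo BiBRET-Balanced backbone. It produces human beta-catenin (CTNNB1, unmutated) fused at its N terminus to NanoLuc luciferase. The full sequence is about 7.9 kb. In bacteria it replicates from a high-copy ColE1/pUC-type origin and is selected with chloramphenicol, conferred by a cat gene preceded by the synthetic bacterial EM7 promoter.

The annotated fusion cassette consists of the human codon-optimized Nluc coding sequence followed closely by the beta-catenin open reading frame, then a multiple cloning site remnant and an SV40 polyadenylation signal with a short flanking piece of SV40 large T antigen sequence. An SP6 promoter sits just upstream of Nluc and could support in vitro transcription. The catalogue lists CMV as the driving promoter. The feature table shows only a short minimal CMV promoter fragment in the same orientation as the fusion, lying beside a CMV enhancer and a longer CMV promoter fragment annotated on the opposite strand and facing the EM7-cat unit. The record does not explain this arrangement or the "BiBRET-Balanced" designation.

A separate cassette provides selection in mammalian cells: an EF-1α core promoter with portions of EF-1α intron A drives the neo gene, terminated by a synthetic poly(A) signal, allowing neomycin-class selection of stable transfectants. The stated purpose is simply expression of the NanoLuc-beta-catenin fusion in mammalian cells. Such luciferase fusions generally serve as luminescent reporters of protein abundance or as energy donors in BRET-based interaction and binding assays, which fits beta-catenin's role in cadherin adhesion and canonical Wnt signalling, though no specific assay is named.
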