Features (pLannotate 1.2.2; 17 found; start..end, strand, type, name):
     17..98      -  polyA_signal   SV40 poly(A) signal: SV40 polyadenylation signal
    121..204     -  CDS            large T antigen (fragment): large T antigen from SV40 (simian virus 40)
    260..292     -  misc_feature   MCS (fragment): pUC18/19 multiple cloning site
    301..2643    -  CDS            β-catenin (sequence partly withheld): human cadherin-associated protein that also plays a role in the canonical Wnt signaling pathway; Homo sapiens CTNNB1; also known as catenin beta-1
   2665..3177    -  CDS            Nluc: NanoLuc® luciferase human codon-optimized
   3216..3234    -  promoter       SP6 promoter: promoter for bacteriophage SP6 RNA polymerase
   3260..3282    -  promoter       minimal CMV promoter (fragment): human cytomegalovirus (CMV) immediate early promoter
   3292..3657    +  enhancer       CMV enhancer: human cytomegalovirus immediate early enhancer
   3659..3846    +  promoter       CMV promoter (fragment): human cytomegalovirus (CMV) immediate early promoter
   3865..3912    +  promoter       EM7 promoter: synthetic bacterial promoter&nbsp
   3944..4600    +  CDS            cat: CAT_ECOLX - Experimental evidence at protein level: Swiss-Prot protein existence level 1. This enzyme is an effector of chloramphenicol resistance in bacteria. From Escherichia coli. This protein is used as a marker in many commonly used cloning vectors, such as pACYC184.
   4775..5363    -  rep_origin     ori: high-copy-number ColE1/pMB1/pBR322/pUC origin of replication
   5489..5537    -  polyA_signal   poly(A) signal: synthetic polyadenylation signal
   5564..6355    -  CDS            neo: KKA2_KLEPN - Also known as kan, nptII. Experimental evidence at protein level: Swiss-Prot protein existence level 1. Resistance to kanamycin, neomycin, paromomycin, ribostamycin, butirosin and gentamicin B. From Klebsiella pneumoniae.
   6742..6945    -  intron         EF-1α intron A: truncated intron upstream of the start codon of human EF-1α
   7571..7680    -  intron         EF-1α intron A (fragment): intron upstream of the start codon of human EF-1α
   7681..7892    -  promoter       EF-1α core promoter: core promoter for human elongation factor EF-1α
>Addgene plasmid #238748 | NanoLuc-beta-Catenin Vector | addgene full sequence | sequence record 481949 | Addgene NGS Result
AAGACGCGTGACGTCGGCAGTGAAAAAAATGCTTTATTTGTGAAATTTGTGATGCTATTGCTTTATTTGT
AACCATTATAAGCTGCAATAAACAAGTTAACAACAACAATTGCATTCATTTTATGTTTCAGGTTCAGGGG
GAGGTGTGGGAGGTTTTTTAAAGCAAGTAAAACCTCTACAAATGTGGTATGGCTGATTATGATCCGCGGC
CGCAATACGTCGACGTTATCAGCTGACTTCGTACGAGAGCCTAGGTGTTTCTAGAGGATCCCCGGGTACC
GAGCCCGAATTCGTTTAAACCAGGTCAGTATCAAACCAGGCCAGCTGATTGCTGTCACCTGGAGGCAGCC
CATCCATGAGGTCCTGGGCATGCCCCAGATCTGGCAGCCCATCAACTGGATAGTCAGCACCAGGGTGGTG
GCCACCCATCTCATGTTCCATCATGGGGTCCATACCCAAGGCATCCTGGCCATATCCACCAGAGTGAAAA
GAACGATAGCTAGGATCATCCTGGCGATATCCAAGGGGTTCTCCCTGGGCACCAATATCAAGTCCAAGAT
CAGCAGTCTCATTCCAAGCCATTGGCTCTGTTCTGAAGAGAGAGCTGGTCAGCTCAACTGAAAGCCGTTT
[1614 nt withheld, positions 631-2244]
TTTCAGCATCTGTGATGGTTCAGCCAAACGCTGGACATTAGTGGGATGAGCAGCATCAAACTGTGTAGAT
GGGATCTGCATGCCCTCATCTAATGTCTCAGGGAACATAGCAGCTCGTACCCTCTGAGCTCGAGTCATTG
CATACTGTCCATCAATATCAGCTACTTGTTCTTGAGTGAAGGACTGAGAAAATCCCTGTTCCCACTCATA
CAGGACTTGGGAGGTATCCACATCCTCTTCCTCAGGATTGCCTTTACCACTCAGAGAAGGAGCTGTGGTA
GTGGCACCAGAATGGATTCCAGAGTCCAGGTAAGACTGTTGCTGCCAGTGACTAACAGCCGCTTTTCTGT
CTGGTTCCATGGCCATGTCCAACTCCATCAAATCAGCTTGAGTAGCCATGGCGATCGCGCCGCTCGAGCC
CGCCAGAATGCGTTCGCACAGCCGCCAGCCGGTCACTCCGTTGATGGTTACTCGGAACAGCAGGGAGCCG
TCGGGGTTGATCAGGCGCTCGTCGATAATTTTGTTGCCGTTCCACAGGGTCCCTGTTACAGTGATCTTTT
TGCCGTCGAACACGGCGATGCCTTCATACGGCCGTCCGAAATAGTCGATCATGTTCGGCGTAACCCCGTC
GATTACCAGTGTGCCATAGTGCAGGATCACCTTAAAGTGATGATCATCCACAGGGTACACCACCTTAAAA
ATTTTTTCGATCTGGCCCATTTGGTCGCCGCTCAGACCTTCATACGGGATGATGACATGGATGTCGATCT
TCAGCCCATTTTCACCGCTCAGGACAATCCTTTGGATCGGAGTTACGGACACCCCGAGATTCTGAAACAA
ACTGGACACACCTCCCTGTTCAAGGACTTGGTCCAGGTTGTAGCCGGCTGTCTGTCGCCAGTCCCCAACG
AAATCTTCGAGTGTGAAGACCATGGTGAGCGCTAGCTGCAAAAAGAACAAGTAGCTTGTATTCTATAGTG
TCACCTAAATGGGCGATCTGACGGTTCACTAAACCAGCTCTGCTTATATAGGCCTCCCTGGCGCGCCACT
AGTTATTAATAGTAATCAATTACGGGGTCATTAGTTCATAGCCCATATATGGAGTTCCGCGTTACATAAC
TTACGGTAAATGGCCCGCCTGGCTGACCGCCCAACGACCCCCGCCCATTGACGTCAATAATGACGTATGT
TCCCATAGTAACGCCAATAGGGACTTTCCATTGACGTCAATGGGTGGAGTATTTACGGTAAACTGCCCAC
TTGGCAGTACATCAAGTGTATCATATGCCAAGTCCGCCCCCTATTGACGTCAATGACGGTAAATGGCCCG
CCTGGCATTATGCCCAGTACATGACCTTACGGGACTTTCCTACTTGGCAGTACATCTACGTATTAGTCAT
CGCTATTACCATGGTGATGCGGTTTTGGCAGTACACCAATGGGCGTGGATAGCGGTTTGACTCACGGGGA
TTTCCAAGTCTCCACCCCATTGACGTCAATGGGAGTTTGTTTTGGCACCAAAATCAACGGGACTTTCCAA
AATGTCGTAATAACCCCGCCCCGTTGACGCAAATGGGCGGTAGGCGTGTACGGTGGGAGGTCAAATCGAA
TTCTAATACTGTTGACAATTAATCATCGGCATAGTATATCGGCATAGTATAATACGACAAGGTGAGGAAC
TAAACCCAGGAGGCAGATCATGGAGAAAAAAATCACTGGATATACCACCGTTGATATATCCCAATGGCAT
CGTAAAGAACATTTTGAGGCATTTCAGTCAGTTGCTCAATGTACCTATAACCAGACCGTTCAGCTGGATA
TTACGGCCTTTTTAAAGACCGTAAAGAAAAATAAGCACAAGTTTTATCCGGCCTTTATTCACATTCTTGC
CCGCCTGATGAATGCTCATCCGGAATTCCGTATGGCAATGAAAGACGGTGAGCTGGTGATATGGGATAGT
GTTCACCCTTGTTACACCGTTTTCCATGAGCAAACTGAAACGTTTTCATCGCTCTGGAGTGAATACCACG
ACGATTTCCGGCAGTTTCTACACATATATTCGCAAGATGTGGCGTGTTACGGTGAAAACCTGGCCTATTT
CCCTAAAGGGTTTATTGAGAATATGTTTTTCGTCTCAGCCAATCCCTGGGTGAGTTTCACCAGTTTTGAT
TTAAACGTGGCCAATATGGACAACTTCTTCGCCCCCGTTTTCACTATGGGCAAATATTATACGCAAGGCG
ACAAGGTGCTGATGCCGCTGGCGATTCAGGTTCATCATGCCGTCTGTGATGGCTTCCATGTCGGCAGAAT
GCTTAATGAATTACAACAGTACTGCGATGAGTGGCAGGGCGGGGCGTAAGCGGGACTCTGGGGTTCGAAA
TGACCGACCAAGCGACGCCCAACCGGTATCAGCTCACTCAAAGGCGGTAATACGGTTATCCACAGAATCA
GGGGATAACGCAGGAAAGAACATGTGAGCAAAAGGCCAGCAAAAGGCCAGGAACCGTAAAAAGGCCGCGT
TGCTGGCGTTTTTCCATAGGCTCCGCCCCCCTGACGAGCATCACAAAAATCGACGCTCAAGTCAGAGGTG
GCGAAACCCGACAGGACTATAAAGATACCAGGCGTTTCCCCCTGGAAGCTCCCTCGTGCGCTCTCCTGTT
CCGACCCTGCCGCTTACCGGATACCTGTCCGCCTTTCTCCCTTCGGGAAGCGTGGCGCTTTCTCATAGCT
CACGCTGTAGGTATCTCAGTTCGGTGTAGGTCGTTCGCTCCAAGCTGGGCTGTGTGCACGAACCCCCCGT
TCAGCCCGACCGCTGCGCCTTATCCGGTAACTATCGTCTTGAGTCCAACCCGGTAAGACACGACTTATCG
CCACTGGCAGCAGCCACTGGTAACAGGATTAGCAGAGCGAGGTATGTAGGCGGTGCTACAGAGTTCTTGA
AGTGGTGGCCTAACTACGGCTACACTAGAAGGACAGTATTTGGTATCTGCGCTCTGCTGAAGCCAGTTAC
CTTCGGAAAAAGAGTTGGTAGCTCTTGATCCGGCAAACAAACCACCGCTGGTAGCGGTGGTTTTTTTGTT
TGCAAGCAGCAGATTACGCGCAGAAAAAAAGGATTTCAAGAAGATCCTTTGATCTTTTCTACGGGGTCTG
ACGCTCAGTGGAACGAAAACTCACGTTAAGGGATTTTGGTCATGAGATTATCAAAAAGGATCTTCACCTA
GATCCTTTTATAGTCCGGAATCGTCACACAAAAAACCAACACACAGATGTAATGAAAATAAAGATATTTT
ATTGCGGCCATCGTGATGGCTAGAGTTCAGAAGAACTCGTCAAGAAGGCGATAGAAGGCGATGCGCTGCG
AATCGGGAGCGGCGATACCGTAAAGCACGAGGAAGCGGTCAGCCCATTCGCCGCCAAGCTCTTCAGCAAT
ATCACGGGTAGCCAACGCTATGTCCTGATAGCGGTCCGCCACACCCAGCCGGCCACAGTCGATGAATCCA
GAAAAGCGGCCATTTTCCACCATGATATTCGGCAAGCAGGCATCGCCGTGGGTCACGACGAGATCCTCGC
CGTCGGGCATGCGCGCCTTGAGCCTGGCGAACAGTTCGGCTGGCGCGAGCCCCTGATGCTCTTCGTCCAG
ATCATCCTGATCGACAAGACCGGCTTCCATCCGAGTACGTGCTCGCTCGATGCGATGTTTCGCTTGGTGG
TCGAATGGGCAGGTAGCCGGATCAAGCGTATGCAGCCGCCGCATTGCATCAGCCATGATGGATACTTTCT
CGGCAGGAGCAAGGTGAGATGACAGGAGATCCTGCCCCGGCACTTCGCCCAATAGCAGCCAGTCCCTTCC
CGCTTCAGTGACAACGTCGAGCACAGCTGCGCAAGGAACGCCCGTCGTGGCCAGCCACGATAGCCGCGCT
GCCTCGTCCTGCAGTTCATTCAGGGCACCGGACAGGTCGGTCTTGACAAAAAGAACCGGGCGCCCCTGCG
CTGACAGCCGGAACACGGCGGCATCAGAGCAGCCGATTGTCTGTTGTGCCCAGTCATAGCCGAATAGCCT
CTCCACCCAAGCGGCCGGAGAACCTGCGTGCAATCCATCTTGTTCAATCATGGTGGCATCGATTCCCGGT
CAACATCCAGTACACCTCCGGCACACCGGCTTCCCCAAGGGCGCCACGCTCTCCCACCACAACATCCTCA
ACAACGGCTACTGGGTGGGCCGCACGGTCGGCTACACGGAGCAGGACCGGGTGTGTCTGCCGGTGCCCTT
CTACCACTGCTTCGGCATGGTCATGGGCAACTTGGGCGCCACCTCCCACGCCGCCTGCATCGTCATCCCG
GCCCCGTCCTTCGAGCCGGCGGCGACGCTGGAGGCGGTGCAGCGGGAGAGGTGCACGTCCCTGTACGGCG
TCCCCACGAAGCCGAATTCCACCACACTGGACTAGATGCATGCTCGACAGTGTGATGGATATCTGCAGAA
TTCGGCTTTCACGACACCTGAAATGGAAGAAAAAAACTTTGAACCACTGTCTGAGGCTTGAGAATGAACC
AAGATCCAAACTCAAAAAGGGCAAATTCCAAGGAGAATTACATCAAGTGCCAAGCTGGCCTAACTTCAGT
CTCCACCCACTCAGTGTGGGGAAACTCCATCGCATAAAACCCCTCCCCCCAACCTAAAGACGACGTACTC
CAAAAGCTCGAGAACTAATCGAGGTGCCTGGACGGCGCCCGGTACTCCGTGGAGTCACATGAAGCGACGG
CTGAGGACGGAAAGGCCCTTTTCCTTTGTGTGGGTGACTCACCCGCCCGCTCTCCCGAGCGCCGCGTCCT
CCATTTTGAGCTGCCTGCAGCAGGGCCGGGAAGCGGCCATCTTTCCGCTCACGCAACTGGTGCCGACCGG
GCCAGCCTTGCCGCCCAGGGCGGGGCGATACACGGCGGCGCGAGGCCAGGCACCAGAGCAGGCCGGCCAG
CTTGAGACTACCCCCGTCCGATTCTCGGTGGCCGCGCTCGCAGGCCCCGCCTCGCCGAACATGTGCGCTG
GGACGCACGGGCCCCGTCGCCGCCCGCGGCCCCAAAAACCGAAATACCAGTGTGCAGATCTTGGCCCGCA
TTTACAAGACTATCTTGCCAGAAAAAAAGCGTCGCAGCAGGTCATCAAAAATTTTAAATGGCTAGAGACT
TATCGAAAGCAGCGAGACAGGCGCGAAGGTGCCACCAGATTCGCACGCGGCGGCCCCAGCGCCCAGGCCA
GGCCTCAACTCAAGCACGAGGCGAAGGGGCTCCTTAAGCGCAAGGCCTCGAACTCTCCCACCCACTTCCA
ACCCGAAGCTCGGGATCAAGAATCACGTACTGCAGCCAGGTGGAAGTAATTCAAGGCACGCAAGGGCCAT
AACCCGTAAAGAGGCCAGGCCCGCGGGAACCACACACGGCACTTACCTGTGTTCTGGCGGCAAACCCGTT
GCGAAAAAGAACGTTCACGGCGACTACTGCACTTATATACGGTTCTCCCCCACCCTCGGGAAAAAGGCGG
AGCCAGTACACGACATCACTTTCCCAGTTTACCCCGCGCCACCTTCTCTAGGCACCGGTTCAATTGCCGA
CCCCTCCCCCCAACTTCTCGGGGACTGTGGGCGATGTGCGCTCTGCCCACTGACGGGCACCGGAGCC
